Addgene plasmid #194751: pcDNA3.1-MCS-PrP (1-22)-BioID2-HA-13 x Linker-GPI-PSS
Purpose: (Empty Backbone) To fuse your protein of interest to the C-terminus of GPI-anchored-BioID2
Depositing lab: Chaoyang Li. Depositing organization: Cancer Center of Guangzhou Medical University. Publication: GPI-anchored ligand-BioID2-tagging system identifies Galectin-1 mediating Zika virus entry. Gao SS, Shi R, Sun J, Tang Y, Zheng Z, Li JF, Li H, Zhang J, Leng Q, Xu J, Chen X, Zhao J, Sy MS, Feng L, Li C. iScience. 2022 Nov 2;25(12):105481. doi: 10.1016/j.isci.2022.105481. eCollection 2022 Dec 22. PubMed 36404916.
Backbone
  Vector backbone: pcDNA3.1-MCS-13_Linker-BioID2-HA-GPI-PSS
  Backbone manufacturer: Chaoyang Li lab
  Backbone size (bp): 6452
  Vector type: Mammalian Expression
  Selectable markers: Neomycin (select with G418)
  Tag / fusion protein: HA (N terminal on backbone)
Growth in bacteria
  Bacterial resistance: Ampicillin, 100 μg/mL
  Growth temperature: 37°C
  Growth strain: DH5alpha
  Copy number: High Copy
Gene/Insert
  Gene/Insert name: None
  Tag / fusion protein: HA (N terminal on backbone)
Resource information
  A portion of this plasmid was derived from a plasmid made by: Addgene Plasmid #80899
Terms and licenses: Academic/Nonprofit Terms; Industry Terms: Not Available to Industry
Depositor comments: The plasmid of pcDNA3.1 MCS-13 x Linker-BioID2-HA-GPI-PSS was mutated by adding restriction enzyme recognition sequence for XbaI between in 1181 and 1182 site. Then the BioID2-HA fragment was deleted to generate pcDNA3.1-MCS-13 x Linker-GPI-PSS. Next, PrP (1-22)-BioID2-HA was amplified by overlap PCR. The fragments were digested with NheI and EcoRI and then ligated into plasmid of pcDNA3.1-MCS-13 x Linker-GPI-PSS, PrP (1-22)-BioID2-HA, 789 bp. 5' Cloning Site: NheI (not destroyed), 3' Cloning Site: EcoRI (not destroyed)
How to cite: pcDNA3.1-MCS-PrP (1-22)-BioID2-HA-13 x Linker-GPI-PSS was a gift from Chaoyang Li (Addgene plasmid # 194751 ; http://n2t.net/addgene:194751 ; RRID:Addgene_194751)
