[The description below was written by a language model from this plasmid's Addgene catalogue record and pLannotate feature annotations shown in this document.]
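Description:
pcDNA3.1-MCS-PrP (1-22)-BioID2-HA-13 x Linker-GPI-PSS is a mammalian expression plasmid of about 6.5 kb, deposited as an empty backbone for building cell-surface, GPI-anchored proximity-labelling fusions. It is maintained in E. coli at high copy through a ColE1/pUC-type origin with ampicillin resistance (AmpR under its own bla promoter) and also carries an f1 origin. For selection in mammalian cells, an SV40 early promoter drives the neomycin phosphotransferase gene, terminated by an SV40 poly(A) signal, allowing G418 selection. The short annotated lac, lacI, ble, bom and HIV-1 LTR fragments appear to be backbone remnants or partial matches rather than functional parts.

The expression cassette uses the CMV immediate-early enhancer and promoter, with a T7 promoter just upstream of the coding region and a bGH poly(A) signal downstream. The open reading frame starts with residues 1-22 of human prion protein (PRNP), presumably serving as a secretory signal peptide, fused directly to BioID2, the promiscuous R40G biotin ligase from Aquifex aeolicus. According to the name and depositor comments, an HA tag, a 13x linker and a GPI anchor signal sequence (GPI-PSS) follow. The HA tag and linker are not annotated in the feature table, but they would fall in the gap between BioID2 and a C-terminal CD55 (DAF) fragment, which evidently supplies the GPI attachment signal. The PrP(1-22)-BioID2-HA segment was inserted between retained NheI and EcoRI sites.

The stated purpose is to fuse a protein of interest C-terminal to BioID2, so that the ligand is displayed on the plasma membrane and nearby interacting proteins become biotinylated. The associated publication used this system to identify a host factor mediating Zika virus entry.
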