Features (pLannotate 1.2.2; 22 found; start..end, strand, type, name):
     28..80      -  misc_feature   bom (fragment): basis of mobility region from pBR322
    235..614     +  enhancer       CMV enhancer: human cytomegalovirus immediate early enhancer
    615..818     +  promoter       CMV promoter: human cytomegalovirus (CMV) immediate early promoter
    814..847     +  LTR            5' LTR (truncated) (fragment): truncated 5' long terminal repeat (LTR) from HIV-1
    863..881     +  promoter       T7 promoter: promoter for bacteriophage T7 RNA polymerase
    901..972     +  CDS            PRNP (fragment): PRIO_HUMAN - Also known as ALTPRP, PRIP, PRP. Experimental evidence at protein level: Swiss-Prot protein existence level 1. Its primary physiological function is unclear. May play a role in neuronal development and synaptic plasticity. May be required for neuronal myelin sheath maintenance. May promote myelin homeostasis through acting as an agonist for ADGRG6 receptor. May play a role in iron uptake and iron homeostasis. Soluble oligomers are toxic to cultured neuroblastoma cells and induce apoptosis (in vitro) (By similarity). Association with GPC1 (via its heparan sulfate chains) targets PR
    967..1662    +  CDS            BioID2: promiscuous R40G mutant of a biotin protein ligase from Aquifex aeolicus (Kim et al., 2016)
   1912..2016    +  CDS            CD55 (fragment): DAF_HUMAN - Also known as CR, DAF. Experimental evidence at protein level: Swiss-Prot protein existence level 1. (Microbial infection) Acts as a receptor for Human echoviruses 6, 7, 11, 12, 20 and 21. From Homo sapiens (Human).
   2053..2277    +  polyA_signal   bGH poly(A) signal: bovine growth hormone polyadenylation signal
   2281..2302    +  promoter       SV40 promoter (fragment): SV40 enhancer and early promoter
   2323..2751    +  rep_origin     f1 ori (sequence partly withheld): f1 bacteriophage origin of replication; arrow indicates direction of (+) strand synthesis
   2765..3094    +  promoter       SV40 promoter: SV40 enhancer and early promoter
   3161..3952    +  CDS            neo: KKA2_KLEPN - Also known as kan, nptII. Experimental evidence at protein level: Swiss-Prot protein existence level 1. Resistance to kanamycin, neomycin, paromomycin, ribostamycin, butirosin and gentamicin B. From Klebsiella pneumoniae.
   3976..4134    +  CDS            ble (fragment): BLE_KLEPN - Experimental evidence at protein level: Swiss-Prot protein existence level 1. Binding protein with a strong affinity to the bleomycin family of antibiotics. Binds to CL990; an antimitotic-antibiotic compound. From Klebsiella pneumoniae.
   4129..4250    +  polyA_signal   SV40 poly(A) signal: SV40 polyadenylation signal
   4323..4339    -  protein_bind   lac operator: The lac repressor binds to the lac operator to inhibit transcription in E. coli. This inhibition can be relieved by adding lactose or isopropyl-β-D-thiogalactopyranoside (IPTG). lac repressor encoded by lacI
   4347..4377    -  promoter       lac promoter: promoter for the E. coli lac operon
   4392..4413    -  protein_bind   CAP binding site: CAP binding activates transcription in the presence of cAMP. E. coli catabolite activator protein
   4426..4518    -  CDS            lacI (fragment): lac repressor; lacI; The lac repressor binds to the lac operator to inhibit transcription in E. coli. This inhibition can be relieved by adding lactose or isopropyl-β-D-thiogalactopyranoside (IPTG).
   4701..5289    -  rep_origin     ori: high-copy-number ColE1/pMB1/pBR322/pUC origin of replication
   5460..6320    -  CDS            AmpR: β-lactamase; bla; confers resistance to ampicillin, carbenicillin, and related antibiotics
   6321..6425    -  promoter       AmpR promoter: bla
>Addgene plasmid #194751 | pcDNA3.1-MCS-PrP (1-22)-BioID2-HA-13 x Linker-GPI-PSS | addgene full sequence | sequence record 390638 | Addgene NGS Result
GACGGATCGGGAGATCTCCCGATCCCCTATGGTGCACTCTCAGTACAATCTGCTCTGATGCCGCATAGTT
AAGCCAGTATCTGCTCCCTGCTTGTGTGTTGGAGGTCGCTGAGTAGTGCGCGAGCAAAATTTAAGCTACA
ACAAGGCAAGGCTTGACCGACAATTGCATGAAGAATCTGCTTAGGGTTAGGCGTTTTGCGCTGCTTCGCG
ATGTACGGGCCAGATATACGCGTTGACATTGATTATTGACTAGTTATTAATAGTAATCAATTACGGGGTC
ATTAGTTCATAGCCCATATATGGAGTTCCGCGTTACATAACTTACGGTAAATGGCCCGCCTGGCTGACCG
CCCAACGACCCCCGCCCATTGACGTCAATAATGACGTATGTTCCCATAGTAACGCCAATAGGGACTTTCC
ATTGACGTCAATGGGTGGAGTATTTACGGTAAACTGCCCACTTGGCAGTACATCAAGTGTATCATATGCC
AAGTACGCCCCCTATTGACGTCAATGACGGTAAATGGCCCGCCTGGCATTATGCCCAGTACATGACCTTA
TGGGACTTTCCTACTTGGCAGTACATCTACGTATTAGTCATCGCTATTACCATGGTGATGCGGTTTTGGC
AGTACATCAATGGGCGTGGATAGCGGTTTGACTCACGGGGATTTCCAAGTCTCCACCCCATTGACGTCAA
TGGGAGTTTGTTTTGGCACCAAAATCAACGGGACTTTCCAAAATGTCGTAACAACTCCGCCCCATTGACG
CAAATGGGCGGTAGGCGTGTACGGTGGGAGGTCTATATAAGCAGAGCTCTCTGGCTAACTAGAGAACCCA
CTGCTTACTGGCTTATCGAAATTAATACGACTCACTATAGGGAGACCCAAGCTGGCTAGCATGGCGAACC
TTGGCTGCTGGATGCTGGTTCTCTTTGTGGCCACATGGAGTGACCTGGGCCTCTGCTTCAAGAACCTGAT
CTGGCTGAAGGAGGTGGACAGCACCCAGGAGAGACTGAAGGAGTGGAACGTTAGCTACGGCACCGCCCTG
GTGGCCGACAGACAGACCAAGGGCAGAGGCGGCCTGGGCAGAAAGTGGCTGAGCCAGGAGGGCGGCCTGT
ACTTCAGCTTCCTGCTGAACCCCAAGGAGTTCGAGAACCTGCTGCAGCTGCCCCTGGTGCTGGGCCTGAG
CGTGAGCGAGGCCCTGGAGGAGATCACCGAGATCCCCTTCAGCCTGAAGTGGCCCAACGACGTGTACTTC
CAGGAGAAGAAGGTGAGCGGCGTGCTGTGCGAGCTGAGCAAGGACAAGCTGATCGTGGGCATCGGCATCA
ACGTGAACCAGAGAGAGATCCCCGAGGAGATCAAGGACAGAGCCACCACCCTGTACGAGATCACCGGCAA
GGACTGGGACAGAAAGGAGGTGCTGCTGAAGGTGCTGAAGAGAATCAGCGAGAACCTGAAGAAGTTCAAG
GAGAAGAGCTTCAAGGAGTTCAAGGGCAAGATCGAGAGCAAGATGCTGTACCTGGGCGAGGAGGTGAAGC
TGCTGGGCGAGGGCAAGATCACCGGCAAGCTGGTGGGCCTGAGCGAGAAGGGCGGCGCCCTGATCCTGAC
CGAGGAGGGCATCAAGGAGATCCTGAGCGGCGAGTTCAGCCTGAGAAGAAGCTACCCTTACGATGTACCG
GATTACGCAGAATTCGGATCCGGTGGAGGCGGGTCTGGAGGCGGGGGTAGTGGCGGGGGTGGAAGCGGGG
GTGGAGGCGGGTCGGGTGGCGGAGGTAGCGGAGGCGGTGGAAGTGGAGGCGGTGGAAGTGGTGGAGGAGG
TTCTGGTGGCGGAGGTAGCGGTGGCGGAGGTAGCGGAGGCGGTGGAAGTGGTGGCGGAGGTAGCGGAGGC
GGTGGATCGGCGCGCCGTTCTAGAGGAAGTGGAACCACTTCAGGTACTACCCGTCTTCTATCTGGGCACA
CGTGTTTCACGTTGACAGGTTTGCTTGGGACGCTAGTAACCATGGGCTTGCTGACTTAGCTCGAGTAGGT
TTAAACCGCTGATCAGCCTCGACTGTGCCTTCTAGTTGCCAGCCATCTGTTGTTTGCCCCTCCCCCGTGC
CTTCCTTGACCCTGGAAGGTGCCACTCCCACTGTCCTTTCCTAATAAAATGAGGAAATTGCATCGCATTG
TCTGAGTAGGTGTCATTCTATTCTGGGGGGTGGGGTGGGGCAGGACAGCAAGGGGGAGGATTGGGAAGAC
AATAGCAGGCATGCTGGGGATGCGGTGGGCTCTATGGCTTCTGAGGCGGAAAGAACCAGCTGGGGCTCTA
GGGGGTATCCCC
[124 nt withheld, positions 2323-2446]
C
[91 nt withheld, positions 2448-2538]
A
[49 nt withheld, positions 2540-2588]
CCTTTGACGTTGGAGTCCACGTTCTTT
[37 nt withheld, positions 2616-2652]
ACCCTATCTCGGTCTATTCTTTTGATTTATAAGGGATTTTGCCGATTTCGGCCTATTGGTTAAAAAATGA
GCTGATTTAACAAAAATTTAACGCGAATTAATTCTGTGGAATGTGTGTCAGTTAGGGTGTGGAAAGTCCC
CAGGCTCCCCAGCAGGCAGAAGTATGCAAAGCATGCATCTCAATTAGTCAGCAACCAGGTGTGGAAAGTC
CCCAGGCTCCCCAGCAGGCAGAAGTATGCAAAGCATGCATCTCAATTAGTCAGCAACCATAGTCCCGCCC
CTAACTCCGCCCATCCCGCCCCTAACTCCGCCCAGTTCCGCCCATTCTCCGCCCCATGGCTGACTAATTT
TTTTTATTTATGCAGAGGCCGAGGCCGCCTCTGCCTCTGAGCTATTCCAGAAGTAGTGAGGAGGCTTTTT
TGGAGGCCTAGGCTTTTGCAAAAAGCTCCCGGGAGCTTGTATATCCATTTTCGGATCTGATCAAGAGACA
GGATGAGGATCGTTTCGCATGATTGAACAAGATGGATTGCACGCAGGTTCTCCGGCCGCTTGGGTGGAGA
GGCTATTCGGCTATGACTGGGCACAACAGACAATCGGCTGCTCTGATGCCGCCGTGTTCCGGCTGTCAGC
GCAGGGGCGCCCGGTTCTTTTTGTCAAGACCGACCTGTCCGGTGCCCTGAATGAACTGCAGGACGAGGCA
GCGCGGCTATCGTGGCTGGCCACGACGGGCGTTCCTTGCGCAGCTGTGCTCGACGTTGTCACTGAAGCGG
GAAGGGACTGGCTGCTATTGGGCGAAGTGCCGGGGCAGGATCTCCTGTCATCTCACCTTGCTCCTGCCGA
GAAAGTATCCATCATGGCTGATGCAATGCGGCGGCTGCATACGCTTGATCCGGCTACCTGCCCATTCGAC
CACCAAGCGAAACATCGCATCGAGCGAGCACGTACTCGGATGGAAGCCGGTCTTGTCGATCAGGATGATC
TGGACGAAGAGCATCAGGGGCTCGCGCCAGCCGAACTGTTCGCCAGGCTCAAGGCGCGCATGCCCGACGG
CGAGGATCTCGTCGTGACCCATGGCGATGCCTGCTTGCCGAATATCATGGTGGAAAATGGCCGCTTTTCT
GGATTCATCGACTGTGGCCGGCTGGGTGTGGCGGACCGCTATCAGGACATAGCGTTGGCTACCCGTGATA
TTGCTGAAGAGCTTGGCGGCGAATGGGCTGACCGCTTCCTCGTGCTTTACGGTATCGCCGCTCCCGATTC
GCAGCGCATCGCCTTCTATCGCCTTCTTGACGAGTTCTTCTGAGCGGGACTCTGGGGTTCGAAATGACCG
ACCAAGCGACGCCCAACCTGCCATCACGAGATTTCGATTCCACCGCCGCCTTCTATGAAAGGTTGGGCTT
CGGAATCGTTTTCCGGGACGCCGGCTGGATGATCCTCCAGCGCGGGGATCTCATGCTGGAGTTCTTCGCC
CACCCCAACTTGTTTATTGCAGCTTATAATGGTTACAAATAAAGCAATAGCATCACAAATTTCACAAATA
AAGCATTTTTTTCACTGCATTCTAGTTGTGGTTTGTCCAAACTCATCAATGTATCTTATCATGTCTGTAT
ACCGTCGACCTCTAGCTAGAGCTTGGCGTAATCATGGTCATAGCTGTTTCCTGTGTGAAATTGTTATCCG
CTCACAATTCCACACAACATACGAGCCGGAAGCATAAAGTGTAAAGCCTGGGGTGCCTAATGAGTGAGCT
AACTCACATTAATTGCGTTGCGCTCACTGCCCGCTTTCCAGTCGGGAAACCTGTCGTGCCAGCTGCATTA
ATGAATCGGCCAACGCGCGGGGAGAGGCGGTTTGCGTATTGGGCGCTCTTCCGCTTCCTCGCTCACTGAC
TCGCTGCGCTCGGTCGTTCGGCTGCGGCGAGCGGTATCAGCTCACTCAAAGGCGGTAATACGGTTATCCA
CAGAATCAGGGGATAACGCAGGAAAGAACATGTGAGCAAAAGGCCAGCAAAAGGCCAGGAACCGTAAAAA
GGCCGCGTTGCTGGCGTTTTTCCATAGGCTCCGCCCCCCTGACGAGCATCACAAAAATCGACGCTCAAGT
CAGAGGTGGCGAAACCCGACAGGACTATAAAGATACCAGGCGTTTCCCCCTGGAAGCTCCCTCGTGCGCT
CTCCTGTTCCGACCCTGCCGCTTACCGGATACCTGTCCGCCTTTCTCCCTTCGGGAAGCGTGGCGCTTTC
TCATAGCTCACGCTGTAGGTATCTCAGTTCGGTGTAGGTCGTTCGCTCCAAGCTGGGCTGTGTGCACGAA
CCCCCCGTTCAGCCCGACCGCTGCGCCTTATCCGGTAACTATCGTCTTGAGTCCAACCCGGTAAGACACG
ACTTATCGCCACTGGCAGCAGCCACTGGTAACAGGATTAGCAGAGCGAGGTATGTAGGCGGTGCTACAGA
GTTCTTGAAGTGGTGGCCTAACTACGGCTACACTAGAAGAACAGTATTTGGTATCTGCGCTCTGCTGAAG
CCAGTTACCTTCGGAAAAAGAGTTGGTAGCTCTTGATCCGGCAAACAAACCACCGCTGGTAGCGGTGGTT
TTTTTGTTTGCAAGCAGCAGATTACGCGCAGAAAAAAAGGATCTCAAGAAGATCCTTTGATCTTTTCTAC
GGGGTCTGACGCTCAGTGGAACGAAAACTCACGTTAAGGGATTTTGGTCATGAGATTATCAAAAAGGATC
TTCACCTAGATCCTTTTAAATTAAAAATGAAGTTTTAAATCAATCTAAAGTATATATGAGTAAACTTGGT
CTGACAGTTACCAATGCTTAATCAGTGAGGCACCTATCTCAGCGATCTGTCTATTTCGTTCATCCATAGT
TGCCTGACTCCCCGTCGTGTAGATAACTACGATACGGGAGGGCTTACCATCTGGCCCCAGTGCTGCAATG
ATACCGCGAGACCCACGCTCACCGGCTCCAGATTTATCAGCAATAAACCAGCCAGCCGGAAGGGCCGAGC
GCAGAAGTGGTCCTGCAACTTTATCCGCCTCCATCCAGTCTATTAATTGTTGCCGGGAAGCTAGAGTAAG
TAGTTCGCCAGTTAATAGTTTGCGCAACGTTGTTGCCATTGCTACAGGCATCGTGGTGTCACGCTCGTCG
TTTGGTATGGCTTCATTCAGCTCCGGTTCCCAACGATCAAGGCGAGTTACATGATCCCCCATGTTGTGCA
AAAAAGCGGTTAGCTCCTTCGGTCCTCCGATCGTTGTCAGAAGTAAGTTGGCCGCAGTGTTATCACTCAT
GGTTATGGCAGCACTGCATAATTCTCTTACTGTCATGCCATCCGTAAGATGCTTTTCTGTGACTGGTGAG
TACTCAACCAAGTCATTCTGAGAATAGTGTATGCGGCGACCGAGTTGCTCTTGCCCGGCGTCAATACGGG
ATAATACCGCGCCACATAGCAGAACTTTAAAAGTGCTCATCATTGGAAAACGTTCTTCGGGGCGAAAACT
CTCAAGGATCTTACCGCTGTTGAGATCCAGTTCGATGTAACCCACTCGTGCACCCAACTGATCTTCAGCA
TCTTTTACTTTCACCAGCGTTTCTGGGTGAGCAAAAACAGGAAGGCAAAATGCCGCAAAAAAGGGAATAA
GGGCGACACGGAAATGTTGAATACTCATACTCTTCCTTTTTCAATATTATTGAAGCATTTATCAGGGTTA
TTGTCTCATGAGCGGATACATATTTGAATGTATTTAGAAAAATAAACAAATAGGGGTTCCGCGCACATTT
CCCCGAAAAGTGCCACCTGACGTC
