>Addgene plasmid #194751 | pcDNA3.1-MCS-PrP (1-22)-BioID2-HA-13 x Linker-GPI-PSS | analyzer sequence | sequence record 377810
ATGGCGAACCTTGGCTGCTGGATGCTGGTTCTCTTTGTGGCCACATGGAGTGACCTGGGCCTCTGCTTCA
AGAACCTGATCTGGCTGAAGGAGGTGGACAGCACCCAGGAGAGACTGAAGGAGTGGAACGTTAGCTACGG
CACCGCCCTGGTGGCCGACAGACAGACCAAGGGCAGAGGCGGCCTGGGCAGAAAGTGGCTGAGCCAGGAG
GGCGGCCTGTACTTCAGCTTCCTGCTGAACCCCAAGGAGTTCGAGAACCTGCTGCAGCTGCCCCTGGTGC
TGGGCCTGAGCGTGAGCGAGGCCCTGGAGGAGATCACCGAGATCCCCTTCAGCCTGAAGTGGCCCAACGA
CGTGTACTTCCAGGAGAAGAAGGTGAGCGGCGTGCTGTGCGAGCTGAGCAAGGACAAGCTGATCGTGGGC
ATCGGCATCAACGTGAACCAGAGAGAGATCCCCGAGGAGATCAAGGACAGAGCCACCACCCTGTACGAGA
TCACCGGCAAGGACTGGGACAGAAAGGAGGTGCTGCTGAAGGTGCTGAAGAGAATCAGCGAGAACCTGAA
GAAGTTCAAGGAGAAGAGCTTCAAGGAGTTCAAGGGCAAGATCGAGAGCAAGATGCTGTACCTGGGCGAG
GAGGTGAAGCTGCTGGGCGAGGGCAAGATCACCGGCAAGCTGGTGGGCCTGAGCGAGAAGGGCGGCGCCC
TGATCCTGACCGAGGAGGGCATCAAGGAGATCCTGAGCGGCGAGTTCAGCCTGAGAAGAAGCTACCCTTA
CGATGTACCGGATTACGCA
